>Addgene plasmid #24805 | 3XFlag DVL2 (∂DIX) | addgene partial sequence | sequence record 30768 | 24805 with CMV-F
GTGAACCGTCAGAATTGATCTGGTACCATGGACTACAAAGACCATGACGGTGATTATAAAGATCATGACA
TCGATTACAAGGATGACGATGACAAGCTTGCATGCCTGCAGGTCGACTCTAGATCCTCAGATAATCCCCA
ACCCGAGATGGCCCCTCCAGTCCATGAGCCTCGGGCAGAACTGGCGCCTCCAGCCCCACCTTTACCTCCT
TTGCCACCCGAGAGGACCAGCGGCATTGGGGACTCAAGGCCTCCATCCTTCCACCCTAATGTGTCCAGCA
GCCATGAGAATCTGGAGCCTGAGACAGAAACCGAGTCAGTAGTGTCACTGAGGCGGGAGCGGCCTCGCAG
GAGAGACAGCAGTGAGCATGGCGCTGGGGGCCACAGGACTGGTGGCCCCTCAAGGCTGGAGCGCCACCTG
GCCGGATACGAGAGCTCCTCTACCCTCATGACCAGCGAGCTGGAGAGTACCAGCCTGGGGGACTCGGACG
AGGAGGACACCATGAGCAGGTTCAGCAGCTCCACGGAGCAGAGCAGTGCCTCCCGCCTCCTTAAGCGCCA
CCGGCGGCGAAGGAAGCAGAGGCCACCCCGCCTGGAGAGGACGTCATCCTTCAGCAGCGTCACAGATTCC
ACAATGTCTCTCAATATCATCACAGTCACGCTAAACATGGAGAAGTACAACTTCCTGGGTATCTCCATTG
TTGGCCAGAGCAATGAGCGGGGAGACGGAGGCATCTACATTGGCTCCATCATGAAGGGTGGGGCTGTGGC
GGCCGACGGGCGCATTGAGCCAGGGGACATGCTTTTGCAGGTGAATGACATGAACTTTGAGAACATGAGC
AACGATGACGCTGTGCGGGTGCTGAGGGACATTGTGCACAAGCCTGGCCCCATTGTGCTGACTGTGGCCA
AGTGCTGGGAT
