[The description below was written by a language model from this plasmid's Addgene catalogue record.]
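Description:
3XFlag DVL2 (∂DIX) is a mammalian expression plasmid built on the pCMV5 backbone (about 4.1 kb without insert) that encodes a truncated form of human Dishevelled-2 (DVL2). It is maintained in E. coli as a high-copy plasmid under ampicillin selection. The record lists no selectable marker for mammalian cells, which fits use by transient transfection. No feature table is provided, so the promoter is not stated explicitly. However, the backbone name and the listed sequencing primers (a forward CMV primer and a reverse primer in the human growth hormone polyadenylation region) indicate that the insert sits between a cytomegalovirus immediate-early promoter and an hGH polyA signal, the standard arrangement in pCMV5.

The insert was cloned between KpnI and EcoRI sites, both of which are retained. It carries a deletion of the N-terminal DIX domain and is fused at its N terminus to a triple FLAG epitope, allowing detection and immunoprecipitation with anti-FLAG antibodies. The DIX domain is generally known to mediate Dishevelled self-association and its interaction with Axin in Wnt signalling, so a ∂DIX mutant is typically used as a domain-mapping tool to test which functions or binding partners depend on that region. The remaining PDZ and DEP regions would be expected to be present, although the record does not give the exact deletion boundaries. The associated publication concerns regulation of planar cell polarity by Smurf ubiquitin ligases, suggesting the construct was used to dissect Dishevelled interactions in that pathway, probably alongside full-length and other deletion variants.
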