Addgene plasmid #24805: 3XFlag DVL2 (∂DIX)
Depositing lab: Jeff Wrana. Depositing organization: Sinai Health System. Publication: Regulation of planar cell polarity by Smurf ubiquitin ligases. Narimatsu M, Bose R, Pye M, Zhang L, Miller B, Ching P, Sakuma R, Luga V, Roncari L, Attisano L, Wrana JL. Cell. 2009 Apr 17. 137(2):295-307. 10.1016/j.cell.2009.02.025 PubMed 19379695.
Backbone
  Vector backbone: pCMV5
  Backbone size w/o insert (bp): 4095
  Vector type: Mammalian Expression
Growth in bacteria
  Bacterial resistance: Ampicillin, 100 μg/mL
  Growth temperature: 37°C
  Growth strain: DH5alpha
  Copy number: High Copy
Gene/Insert
  Gene/Insert name: DVL2
  Species: H. sapiens (human)
  Mutation: Deletion of the N-terminal DIX domain
  Entrez Gene: DVL2
  Tag / fusion protein: 3XFlag (N terminal on insert)
  Cloning method: Restriction Enzyme; 5′ cloning site KpnI (not destroyed); 3′ cloning site EcoRI (not destroyed)
  Sequencing primers: 5′ CMV-F; 3′ hGH-PA-R
Terms and licenses: Academic/Nonprofit Terms; Industry Terms
How to cite: 3XFlag DVL2 (∂DIX) was a gift from Jeff Wrana (Addgene plasmid # 24805 ; http://n2t.net/addgene:24805 ; RRID:Addgene_24805)
